Addgene plasmid #156928: pD649-HAsp-LRRN2-Fc(DAPA)-AviTag-6xHis
Purpose: Mammalian expression of cell-surface protein extracellular domain fused to Fc(DAPA)-Avi-6xHis. Protein is secreted from cells.
Depositing lab: Chris Garcia. Depositing organization: Stanford University. Publication: A Human IgSF Cell-Surface Interactome Reveals a Complex Network of Protein-Protein Interactions. Wojtowicz WM, Vielmetter J, Fernandes RA, Siepe DH, Eastman CL, Chisholm GB, Cox S, Klock H, Anderson PW, Rue SM, Miller JJ, Glaser SM, Bragstad ML, Vance J, Lam AW, Lesley SA, Zinn K, Garcia KC. Cell. 2020 Aug 20;182(4):1027-1043.e17. doi: 10.1016/j.cell.2020.07.025. PubMed 32822567.
Backbone
  Vector backbone: pD649
  Backbone size w/o insert (bp): 6106
  Vector type: Mammalian Expression
Growth in bacteria
  Bacterial resistance: Ampicillin, 100 μg/mL
  Growth temperature: 37°C
  Growth strain: DH5alpha
  Copy number: High Copy
Gene/Insert
  Gene/Insert name: LRRN2
  Species: H. sapiens (human)
  Insert size (bp): 1836
  Mutation: Fc region of human IgG contains D265A and P329A mutations (DAPA)
  Entrez Gene: LRRN2 (a.k.a. GAC1, LRRN5, LRANK1, FIGLER7)
  Promoter: CMV/SP6
  Tag / fusion protein: Fc(DAPA)-AviTag-6xHis (C terminal on backbone)
  Cloning method: Restriction Enzyme; 5′ cloning site GCGGCCGC (not destroyed); 3′ cloning site GGCGCGCC (not destroyed)
  Sequencing primers: 5′ ATTTAGGTGACACTATAG; 3′ CACGTACCAGTTGAACTTCACC
Resource information
  A portion of this plasmid was derived from a plasmid made by: synthesis by ThermoFisher
Terms and licenses: Academic/Nonprofit Terms; Industry Terms: Not Available to Industry
Depositor comments: Some plasmids in this collection may have an IS4-like element ISVsa5 family transposase upstream of the CMV promoter.
How to cite: pD649-HAsp-LRRN2-Fc(DAPA)-AviTag-6xHis was a gift from Chris Garcia (Addgene plasmid # 156928 ; http://n2t.net/addgene:156928 ; RRID:Addgene_156928)
