[The description below was written by a language model from this plasmid's Addgene catalogue record and pLannotate feature annotations shown in this document.]
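Description:
pD649-HAsp-LRRN2-Fc(DAPA)-AviTag-6xHis is a mammalian expression plasmid built on the pD649 backbone for producing the extracellular domain of human LRRN2 (also known as GAC1 or LRRN5) as a secreted Fc fusion protein. It is propagated in E. coli as a high-copy plasmid through a ColE1/pUC-type origin, with β-lactamase (AmpR) providing ampicillin selection. The sequenced record is about 7.9 kb, consistent with the stated backbone and insert sizes. Short annotated fragments of KanR, lacZα, an rrnB terminator and an f1 origin appear to be backbone remnants rather than functional parts.

Expression is driven by the CMV immediate-early enhancer and promoter, followed by a fragment of CMV intron A and an SP6 promoter that can support in vitro transcription and serves as a sequencing primer site. The open reading frame begins with a leader peptide, named HAsp in the construct title, which the annotation software matched in part to an immunoglobulin heavy-chain signal sequence. This leader directs the product into the secretory pathway. The LRRN2 ectodomain sits between preserved NotI and AscI sites and is fused at its C terminus to a human IgG1 Fc carrying D265A and P329A (DAPA), mutations generally used to reduce Fc effector binding. An AviTag for site-specific biotinylation and a 6xHis tag for metal-affinity purification follow according to the catalogue entry, though neither is called in the feature table, and a bGH polyadenylation signal ends the unit. A separate SV40/EM7-driven cassette contains a puromycin resistance gene with an SV40 poly(A) signal, offering selection in mammalian cells.

The plasmid belongs to a collection made for screening protein-protein interactions among human cell-surface proteins. The depositor notes that some members of the collection may carry an IS4-like transposase upstream of the CMV promoter, although none is annotated here.
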