Features (pLannotate 1.2.2; 21 found; start..end, strand, type, name):
    119..143     -  CDS            KanR (fragment): aminoglycoside phosphotransferase; aph(3')-Ia; confers resistance to kanamycin
    254..842     +  rep_origin     ori: high-copy-number ColE1/pMB1/pBR322/pUC origin of replication
   1067..1084    +  terminator     rrnB T2 terminator (fragment): transcription terminator T2 from the E. coli rrnB gene
   1109..1128    -  CDS            lacZα (fragment): LacZα fragment of β-galactosidase; lacZ fragment
   1584..1600    +  protein_bind   lac operator: The lac repressor binds to the lac operator to inhibit transcription in E. coli. This inhibition can be relieved by adding lactose or isopropyl-β-D-thiogalactopyranoside (IPTG). lac repressor encoded by lacI
   1843..2146    +  enhancer       CMV enhancer: human cytomegalovirus immediate early enhancer
   2147..2350    +  promoter       CMV promoter: human cytomegalovirus (CMV) immediate early promoter
   2486..2529    +  intron         CMV intron (fragment): modified intron A from human cytomegalovirus
   2581..2599    +  promoter       SP6 promoter: promoter for bacteriophage SP6 RNA polymerase
   2603..2640    +  CDS            IgH signal sequence (fragment): signal sequence from the mouse immunoglobulin heavy chain variable region
   2731..4584    +  CDS            LRRN2 (fragment): LRRN2_HUMAN - Also known as GAC1, LRRN5. Experimental evidence at transcript level: Swiss-Prot protein existence level 2. From Homo sapiens (Human).
   4600..5277    +  CDS            IGHG1 (fragment): IGHG1_HUMAN - Experimental evidence at protein level: Swiss-Prot protein existence level 1. Constant region of immunoglobulin heavy chains. Immunoglobulins, also known as antibodies, are membrane-bound or secreted glycoproteins produced by B lymphocytes. In the recognition phase of humoral immunity, the membrane-bound immunoglobulins serve as receptors which, upon binding of a specific antigen, trigger the clonal expansion and differentiation of B lymphocytes into immunoglobulins- secreting plasma cells. Secreted immunoglobulins mediate the effector phase of humoral immunity, which results in
   5492..5603    +  polyA_signal   bGH poly(A) signal: bovine growth hormone polyadenylation signal
   5604..5712    +  rep_origin     f1 ori (fragment): f1 bacteriophage origin of replication; arrow indicates direction of (+) strand synthesis
   5726..6055    +  promoter       SV40 promoter: SV40 enhancer and early promoter
   6103..6150    +  promoter       EM7 promoter: synthetic bacterial promoter&nbsp
   6169..6768    +  CDS            PuroR (fragment): puromycin N-acetyltransferase; pac from Streptomyces; confers resistance to puromycin
   6778..6903    +  CDS            ble (fragment): BLE_KLEPN - Experimental evidence at protein level: Swiss-Prot protein existence level 1. Binding protein with a strong affinity to the bleomycin family of antibiotics. Binds to CL990; an antimitotic-antibiotic compound. From Klebsiella pneumoniae.
   6898..7019    +  polyA_signal   SV40 poly(A) signal: SV40 polyadenylation signal
   7072..7932    -  CDS            AmpR: β-lactamase; bla; confers resistance to ampicillin, carbenicillin, and related antibiotics
   7935..89      -  promoter       AmpR promoter (fragment) (across the origin): bla
>Addgene plasmid #156928 | pD649-HAsp-LRRN2-Fc(DAPA)-AviTag-6xHis | addgene full sequence | sequence record 407029 | Addgene NGS Result
TTTCAATATTATTGAAGCATTTATCAGGGTTATTGTCTCATGAGCGGATACATATTTGAATGTATTTAGA
AAAATAAACAAATAGGGGTCAGTGTTACAACCAATTAACCAATTCTGAACATTATCGCGAGCCCATTTAT
ACCTGAATATGGCTCATAACACCCCTTGCTCATGACCAAAATCCCTTAACGTGAGTTACGCGCGCGTCGT
TCCACTGAGCGTCAGACCCCGTAGAAAAGATCAAAGGATCTTCTTGAGATCCTTTTTTTCTGCGCGTAAT
CTGCTGCTTGCAAACAAAAAAACCACCGCTACCAGCGGTGGTTTGTTTGCCGGATCAAGAGCTACCAACT
CTTTTTCCGAAGGTAACTGGCTTCAGCAGAGCGCAGATACCAAATACTGTTCTTCTAGTGTAGCCGTAGT
TAGCCCACCACTTCAAGAACTCTGTAGCACCGCCTACATACCTCGCTCTGCTAATCCTGTTACCAGTGGC
TGCTGCCAGTGGCGATAAGTCGTGTCTTACCGGGTTGGACTCAAGACGATAGTTACCGGATAAGGCGCAG
CGGTCGGGCTGAACGGGGGGTTCGTGCACACAGCCCAGCTTGGAGCGAACGACCTACACCGAACTGAGAT
ACCTACAGCGTGAGCTATGAGAAAGCGCCACGCTTCCCGAAGGGAGAAAGGCGGACAGGTATCCGGTAAG
CGGCAGGGTCGGAACAGGAGAGCGCACGAGGGAGCTTCCAGGGGGAAACGCCTGGTATCTTTATAGTCCT
GTCGGGTTTCGCCACCTCTGACTTGAGCGTCGATTTTTGTGATGCTCGTCAGGGGGGCGGAGCCTATGGA
AAAACGCCAGCAACGCGGCCTTTTTACGGTTCCTGGCCTTTTGCTGGCCTTTTGCTCACATGTTCTTTCC
TGCGTTATCCCCTGATTCTGTGGATAACCGTATTACCGCCTTTGAGTGAGCTGATACCGCTCGCCGCAGC
CGAACGACCGAGCGCAGCGAGTCAGTGAGCGAGGAAGCGGAAGGCGAGAGTAGGGAACTGCCAGGCATCA
AACTAAGCAGAAGGCCCCTGACGGATGGCCTTTTTGCGTTTCTACAAACTCTTTCTGTGTTGTAAAACGA
CGGCCAGTCTTAAGCTCGGGCCCCCTGGGCGGTTCTGATAACGAGTAATCGTTAATCCGCAAATAACGTA
AAAACCCGCTTCGGCGGGTTTTTTTATGGGGGGAGTTTAGGGAAAGAGCATTTGTCAGAATATTTAAGGG
CGCCTGTCACTTTGCTTGATATATGAGAATTATTTAACCTTATAAATGAGAAAAAAGCAACGCACTTTAA
ATAAGATACGTTGCTTTTTCGATTGATGAACACCTATAATTAAACTATTCATCTATTATTTATGATTTTT
TGTATATACAATATTTCTAGTTTGTTAAAGAGAATTAAGAAAATAAATCTCGAAAATAATAAAGGGAAAA
TCAGTTTTTGATATCAAAATTATACATGTCAACGATAATACAAAATATAATACAAACTATAAGATGTTAT
CAGTATTTATTATCATTTAGAATAAATTTTGTGTCGCCCTTAATTGTGAGCGGATAACAATTACGAGCTT
CATGCACAGTGGCGTTGACTCAATATTGGCCATTAGCCATATTATTCATTGGTTATATAGCATAAATCAA
TATTGGCTATTGGCCATTGCATACGTTGTATCTATATCATAATATGTACATTTATATTGGCTCATGTCCA
ATATGACCGCCATGTTGGCATTGATTATTGACTAGTTATTAATAGTAATCAATTACGGGGTCATTAGTTC
ATAGCCCATATATGGAGTTCCGCGTTACATAACTTACGGTAAATGGCCCGCCTGGCTGACCGCCCAACGA
CCCCCGCCCATTGACGTCAATAATGACGTATGTTCCCATAGTAACGCCAATAGGGACTTTCCATTGACGT
CAATGGGTGGAGTATTTACGGTAAACTGCCCACTTGGCAGTACATCAAGTGTATCATATGCCAAGTACGC
CCCCTATTGACGTCAATGACGGTAAATGGCCCGCCTGGCATTATGCCCAGTACATGACCTTATGGGACTT
TCCTACTTGGCAGTACATCTACGTATTAGTCATCGCTATTACCATGGTGATGCGGTTTTGGCAGTACATC
AATGGGCGTGGATAGCGGTTTGACTCACGGGGATTTCCAAGTCTCCACCCCATTGACGTCAATGGGAGTT
TGTTTTGGCACCAAAATCAACGGGACTTTCCAAAATGTCGTAACAACTCCGCCCCATTGACGCAAATGGG
CGGTAGGCGTGTACGGTGGGAGGTCTATATAAGCAGAGCTCGTTTAGTGAACCGTCAGATCGCCTGGAGA
CGCCATCCACGCTGTTTTGACCTCCATAGAAGACACCGGGACCGATCCAGCCTCCGCGGCCGGGAACGGT
GCATTGGAACGCGGATTCCCCGTGCCAAGAGTGACGTAAGTACCGCCTATAGAGTCTATAGGCCCACCCC
CTTGGCTTCGTTAGAACGCGGCTACAATTAATACATAACCTTATGTATCATACACATACGATTTAGGTGA
CACTATAGAATAACATCCACTTTGCCTTTCTCTCCACAGGTGTCCACTCCCAGGTCCAACTGCACCTCGG
TTCTATCGAAAACGCGCCTGCTAGCGCCACCATGAAGACCATCATTGCCCTGAGCTACATCTTCTGCCTG
GTGTTCGCTGCGGCCGCCGCTGTTCCTGTTGTTCCTTGGCATGTGCCCTGTCCTCCACAGTGCGCCTGTC
AGATCAGACCCTGGTACACCCCTCGGAGCAGCTACAGAGAAGCCACCACCGTGGACTGCAACGACCTGTT
TCTGACAGCCGTGCCTCCTGCTCTGCCTGCCGGAACTCAAACACTGCTGCTGCAGAGCAACAGCATCGTG
CGCGTGGACCAGTCTGAGCTGGGCTATCTGGCCAATCTGACCGAGCTGGACCTGAGCCAGAACAGCTTTA
GCGACGCCCGGGACTGCGATTTTCATGCCCTGCCTCAACTGCTGAGCCTGCACCTGGAAGAGAACCAGCT
GACCCGGCTGGAAGATCACTCTTTTGCCGGACTGGCCAGCCTGCAAGAGCTGTACCTGAATCACAACCAG
CTGTACCGGATCGCCCCTAGAGCCTTTAGCGGCCTGAGCAACCTGCTGCGGCTGCATCTGAACAGCAATC
TGCTGAGAGCCATCGACAGCCGTTGGTTCGAGATGCTGCCCAACCTGGAAATCCTGATGATCGGCGGCAA
CAAGGTGGACGCCATCCTGGACATGAACTTCAGACCCCTGGCCAACCTGAGAAGCCTGGTGCTGGCTGGC
ATGAACCTGAGAGAGATCAGCGACTACGCCCTGGAAGGCCTGCAGAGCCTGGAAAGCCTGTCCTTCTACG
ACAATCAGCTGGCCAGAGTGCCTCGGAGAGCACTGGAACAAGTGCCCGGCCTGAAGTTCCTGGATCTGAA
CAAGAATCCCCTGCAGAGAGTCGGCCCTGGCGACTTCGCTAATATGCTGCACCTCAAAGAGCTGGGCCTG
AACAACATGGAAGAACTGGTGTCCATCGACAAGTTCGCCCTGGTCAATCTGCCCGAACTGACAAAGCTGG
ACATCACCAACAATCCCCGGCTGAGCTTCATTCACCCCAGAGCCTTCCACCATCTGCCTCAGATGGAAAC
TCTGATGCTCAACAACAACGCCCTGAGCGCCCTGCACCAGCAGACAGTTGAGAGCCTGCCTAACCTGCAA
GAAGTGGGCCTGCACGGCAACCCCATCAGATGCGATTGCGTGATCAGATGGGCCAACGCCACAGGCACCA
GAGTGCGGTTTATCGAGCCTCAGAGCACCCTGTGTGCCGAGCCTCCAGATCTGCAGAGACTGCCAGTCAG
AGAGGTGCCCTTCAGAGAGATGACCGACCACTGCCTGCCTCTGATCAGCCCCAGATCTTTCCCACCTAGC
CTGCAGGTTGCCAGCGGCGAATCTATGGTGCTGCACTGTAGAGCCCTGGCCGAGCCTGAGCCTGAGATCT
ATTGGGTTACACCAGCCGGCCTGAGACTGACACCAGCTCATGCTGGCAGACGGTACAGAGTGTACCCAGA
GGGCACACTGGAACTGAGAAGAGTGACAGCCGAGGAAGCCGGACTGTACACTTGCGTGGCCCAGAATCTT
GTGGGCGCCGATACCAAGACCGTGTCCGTGGTTGTTGGCAGAGCACTGCTCCAGCCTGGCAGAGATGAAG
GCCAGGGACTCGAGCTGAGAGTGCAAGAGACACACCCCTACCACATCCTGCTGTCCTGGGTCACCCCTCC
TAATACCGTGTCCACCAACCTGACCTGGTCTAGCGCCAGCTCTCTGAGAGGACAAGGCGCTACAGCTCTG
GCTAGACTGCCTAGAGGCACCCACAGCTACAACATCACCAGACTGCTGCAGGCCACCGAGTACTGGGCTT
GTCTGCAAGTGGCCTTCGCCGATGCTCATACCCAGCTGGCTTGTGTGTGGGCCAGAACAAAAGAGGCCAC
CAGCTGTCATAGAGCCCTCGGCGATAGACCCGGTGGCGCGCCGGGCGGCGACAAGACCCACACCTGCCCC
CCCTGCCCAGCTCCAGAACTGCTGGGAGGGCCTTCCGTGTTCCTGTTCCCCCCCAAGCCCAAGGACACCC
TGATGATCAGCAGGACCCCCGAGGTGACCTGCGTGGTGGTGGCCGTGTCCCACGAGGACCCAGAGGTGAA
GTTCAACTGGTACGTGGACGGCGTGGAGGTGCACAACGCCAAGACCAAGCCCAGAGAGGAGCAGTACAAC
AGCACCTACAGGGTGGTGTCCGTGCTGACCGTGCTGCACCAGGACTGGCTGAACGGCAAAGAATACAAGT
GCAAAGTCTCCAACAAGGCCCTGGCTGCCCCAATCGAAAAGACAATCAGCAAGGCCAAGGGCCAGCCACG
GGAGCCCCAGGTGTACACCCTGCCCCCCAGCCGGGAGGAGATGACCAAGAACCAGGTGTCCCTGACCTGT
CTGGTGAAGGGCTTCTACCCCAGCGATATCGCCGTGGAGTGGGAGAGCAACGGCCAGCCCGAGAACAACT
ACAAGACCACCCCCCCAGTGCTGGACAGCGACGGCAGCTTCTTCCTGTACAGCAAGCTGACCGTGGACAA
GTCCAGGTGGCAGCAGGGCAACGTGTTCAGCTGCAGCGTGATGCACGAGGCCCTGCACAACCACTACACC
CAGAAGTCCCTGAGCCTGAGCCCCGGCGGCAGCGGTCTTAATGATATTTTCGAGGCTCAGAAGATTGAGT
GGCATGAACACCACCACCATCACCACTAAGGCCGGCCTGTAGTCACTGGCACAACGCGTTACCCGGTAAG
CCAATCGGGTATACACGGTCGTCATACTGCAGACAGGGTTCTTCTACTTTGCAAGATAGTCTTGAGTAGT
AAAATAAATAGATAGAGAAAATCAGCCTCGACTGTGCCTTCTAGTTGCCAGCCATCTGTTGTTTGCCCCT
CCCCCGTGCCTTCCTTGACCCTGGAAGGTGCCACTCCCACTGTCCTTTCCTAATAAAATGAGGAAATTGC
ATCACAACACTCAACCCTATCTCGGTCTATTCTTTTGATTTATAAGGGATTTTGCCGATTTCGGCCTATT
GGTTAAAAAATGAGCTGATTTAACAAAAATTTAACGCGAATTAATTCTGTGGAATGTGTGTCAGTTAGGG
TGTGGAAAGTCCCCAGGCTCCCCAGCAGGCAGAAGTATGCAAAGCATGCATCTCAATTAGTCAGCAACCA
GGTGTGGAAAGTCCCCAGGCTCCCCAGCAGGCAGAAGTATGCAAAGCATGCATCTCAATTAGTCAGCAAC
CATAGTCCCGCCCCTAACTCCGCCCATCCCGCCCCTAACTCCGCCCAGTTCCGCCCATTCTCCGCCCCAT
GGCTGACTAATTTTTTTTATTTATGCAGAGGCCGAGGCCGCCTCTGCCTCTGAGCTATTCCAGAAGTAGT
GAGGAGGCTTTTTTGGAGGCCTAGGCTTTTGCAAAAAGCTCCCGGGAGCTTGTATATCCATTTTCGGATC
TGATCAGCACGTGTTGACAATTAATCATCGGCATAGTATATCGGCATAGTATAATACGACAAGGTGAGGA
ACTAAACCATGACCGAGTACAAGCCCACGGTGCGCCTCGCCACCCGCGACGACGTCCCCAGGGCCGTACG
CACCCTCGCCGCCGCGTTCGCCGACTACCCCGCCACGCGCCACACCGTCGATCCGGACCGCCACATCGAG
CGGGTCACCGAGCTGCAAGAACTCTTCCTCACGCGCGTCGGGCTCGACATCGGCAAGGTGTGGGTCGCGG
ACGACGGCGCCGCGGTGGCGGTCTGGACCACGCCGGAGAGCGTCGAAGCGGGGGCGGTGTTCGCCGAGAT
CGGCCCGCGCATGGCCGAGTTGAGCGGTTCCCGGCTGGCCGCGCAGCAACAGATGGAAGGCCTCCTGGCG
CCGCACCGGCCCAAGGAGCCCGCGTGGTTCCTGGCCACCGTCGGCGTCTCGCCCGACCACCAGGGCAAGG
GTCTGGGCAGCGCCGTCGTGCTCCCCGGAGTGGAGGCGGCCGAGCGCGCCGGGGTGCCCGCCTTCCTGGA
GACATCCGCGCCCCGCAACCTCCCCTTCTACGAGCGGCTCGGCTTCACCGTCACCGCCGACGTCGAGGTG
CCCGAAGGACCGCGCACCTGGTGCATGACCCGCAAGCCCGGTGCCTGACACGTGCTACGAGATTTCGATT
CCACCGCCGCCTTCTATGAAAGGTTGGGCTTCGGAATCGTTTTCCGGGACGCCGGCTGGATGATCCTCCA
GCGCGGGGATCTCATGCTGGAGTTCTTCGCCCACCCCAACTTGTTTATTGCAGCTTATAATGGTTACAAA
TAAAGCAATAGCATCACAAATTTCACAAATAAAGCATTTTTTTCACTGCATTCTAGTTGTGGTTTGTCCA
AACTCATCAATGTATCTTATCATGTCTGTATACCGTCGACCTCTAGCTAGAGCTTGGCGTAATCATGGTC
ATTACCAATGCTTAATCAGTGAGGCACCTATCTCAGCGATCTGTCTATTTCGTTCATCCATAGTTGCCTG
ACTCCCCGTCGTGTAGATAACTACGATACGGGAGGGCTTACCATCTGGCCCCAGCGCTGCGATGATACCG
CGAGAACCACGCTCACCGGCTCCGGATTTATCAGCAATAAACCAGCCAGCCGGAAGGGCCGAGCGCAGAA
GTGGTCCTGCAACTTTATCCGCCTCCATCCAGTCTATTAATTGTTGCCGGGAAGCTAGAGTAAGTAGTTC
GCCAGTTAATAGTTTGCGCAACGTTGTTGCCATCGCTACAGGCATCGTGGTGTCACGCTCGTCGTTTGGT
ATGGCTTCATTCAGCTCCGGTTCCCAACGATCAAGGCGAGTTACATGATCCCCCATGTTGTGCAAAAAAG
CGGTTAGCTCCTTCGGTCCTCCGATCGTTGTCAGAAGTAAGTTGGCCGCAGTGTTATCACTCATGGTTAT
GGCAGCACTGCATAATTCTCTTACTGTCATGCCATCCGTAAGATGCTTTTCTGTGACTGGTGAGTACTCA
ACCAAGTCATTCTGAGAATAGTGTATGCGGCGACCGAGTTGCTCTTGCCCGGCGTCAATACGGGATAATA
CCGCGCCACATAGCAGAACTTTAAAAGTGCTCATCATTGGAAAACGTTCTTCGGGGCGAAAACTCTCAAG
GATCTTACCGCTGTTGAGATCCAGTTCGATGTAACCCACTCGTGCACCCAACTGATCTTCAGCATCTTTT
ACTTTCACCAGCGTTTCTGGGTGAGCAAAAACAGGAAGGCAAAATGCCGCAAAAAAGGGAATAAGGGCGA
CACGGAAATGTTGAATACTCATATTCTTCCTT
