>Addgene plasmid #156928 | pD649-HAsp-LRRN2-Fc(DAPA)-AviTag-6xHis | depositor partial sequence | sequence record 302966 | insert (extracellular domain)
GCTGTTCCTGTTGTTCCTTGGCATGTGCCCTGTCCTCCACAGTGCGCCTGTCAGATCAGACCCTGGTACA
CCCCTCGGAGCAGCTACAGAGAAGCCACCACCGTGGACTGCAACGACCTGTTTCTGACAGCCGTGCCTCC
TGCTCTGCCTGCCGGAACTCAAACACTGCTGCTGCAGAGCAACAGCATCGTGCGCGTGGACCAGTCTGAG
CTGGGCTATCTGGCCAATCTGACCGAGCTGGACCTGAGCCAGAACAGCTTTAGCGACGCCCGGGACTGCG
ATTTTCATGCCCTGCCTCAACTGCTGAGCCTGCACCTGGAAGAGAACCAGCTGACCCGGCTGGAAGATCA
CTCTTTTGCCGGACTGGCCAGCCTGCAAGAGCTGTACCTGAATCACAACCAGCTGTACCGGATCGCCCCT
AGAGCCTTTAGCGGCCTGAGCAACCTGCTGCGGCTGCATCTGAACAGCAATCTGCTGAGAGCCATCGACA
GCCGTTGGTTCGAGATGCTGCCCAACCTGGAAATCCTGATGATCGGCGGCAACAAGGTGGACGCCATCCT
GGACATGAACTTCAGACCCCTGGCCAACCTGAGAAGCCTGGTGCTGGCTGGCATGAACCTGAGAGAGATC
AGCGACTACGCCCTGGAAGGCCTGCAGAGCCTGGAAAGCCTGTCCTTCTACGACAATCAGCTGGCCAGAG
TGCCTCGGAGAGCACTGGAACAAGTGCCCGGCCTGAAGTTCCTGGATCTGAACAAGAATCCCCTGCAGAG
AGTCGGCCCTGGCGACTTCGCTAATATGCTGCACCTCAAAGAGCTGGGCCTGAACAACATGGAAGAACTG
GTGTCCATCGACAAGTTCGCCCTGGTCAATCTGCCCGAACTGACAAAGCTGGACATCACCAACAATCCCC
GGCTGAGCTTCATTCACCCCAGAGCCTTCCACCATCTGCCTCAGATGGAAACTCTGATGCTCAACAACAA
CGCCCTGAGCGCCCTGCACCAGCAGACAGTTGAGAGCCTGCCTAACCTGCAAGAAGTGGGCCTGCACGGC
AACCCCATCAGATGCGATTGCGTGATCAGATGGGCCAACGCCACAGGCACCAGAGTGCGGTTTATCGAGC
CTCAGAGCACCCTGTGTGCCGAGCCTCCAGATCTGCAGAGACTGCCAGTCAGAGAGGTGCCCTTCAGAGA
GATGACCGACCACTGCCTGCCTCTGATCAGCCCCAGATCTTTCCCACCTAGCCTGCAGGTTGCCAGCGGC
GAATCTATGGTGCTGCACTGTAGAGCCCTGGCCGAGCCTGAGCCTGAGATCTATTGGGTTACACCAGCCG
GCCTGAGACTGACACCAGCTCATGCTGGCAGACGGTACAGAGTGTACCCAGAGGGCACACTGGAACTGAG
AAGAGTGACAGCCGAGGAAGCCGGACTGTACACTTGCGTGGCCCAGAATCTTGTGGGCGCCGATACCAAG
ACCGTGTCCGTGGTTGTTGGCAGAGCACTGCTCCAGCCTGGCAGAGATGAAGGCCAGGGACTCGAGCTGA
GAGTGCAAGAGACACACCCCTACCACATCCTGCTGTCCTGGGTCACCCCTCCTAATACCGTGTCCACCAA
CCTGACCTGGTCTAGCGCCAGCTCTCTGAGAGGACAAGGCGCTACAGCTCTGGCTAGACTGCCTAGAGGC
ACCCACAGCTACAACATCACCAGACTGCTGCAGGCCACCGAGTACTGGGCTTGTCTGCAAGTGGCCTTCG
CCGATGCTCATACCCAGCTGGCTTGTGTGTGGGCCAGAACAAAAGAGGCCACCAGCTGTCATAGAGCCCT
CGGCGATAGACCCGGT
